>Addgene plasmid #217910 | PXP | addgene full sequence | sequence record 443889 | Addgene NGS Result
TTTTCAATATTATTGAAGCATTTATCAGGGTTATTGTCTCATGAGCGGATACATATTTGAATGTATTTAG
AAAAATAAACAAATAGGGGTTCCGCGCACATTTCCCCGAAAAGTGCCACCTGACGTCTAAGAAACCATTA
TTATCATGACATTAACCTATAAAAATAGGCGTATCACGAGGCCCTTTCGTCTTCACGTCGAGAAATCATA
AAAAATTTATTTGCTTTGTGAGCGGATAACAATTATAATAGATTCAATTGTGAGCGGATAACAATTTCAC
ACAGAATTCATTAAAGAGGAGAAATTAACTATGAGAGGATCGCATCACCATCACCATCACGGATCCGGTC
GTGGTGACTCTGTCGACGGCTCAGGTTCGGGTAGTGGGAGCGGCTCTGGCAGCGGTGCGCCGCAAATGCT
GCGTGAACTGCAGGAAACCAATGCCGCGCTTCAGGATGTGCGGGAATTGCTTCGTCAACAGGTCAAGGAG
ATAACGTTCTTGAAGAACACCGTCATGGAGTCGGATGCGTCCGGATCTGGCTCCGGAAGCGGAAGTGGTT
CTGGTAGCCTCGACGGCTCCCCGGCTGGCAGCCCGACCAGCACTGAAGAGGGCACGAGCGAGTCGGCGAC
CCCGGAGTCTGGTCCGGGCACCTCCACCGAACCGTCTGAGGGCAGCGCACCGGGTAGCCCGGCCGGTAGC
CCTACCAGCACCGAAGAGGGTACCAGCACGGAACCGAGCGAAGGCTCGGCACCGGGTACGAGCACCGAGC
CGTCCGAGGGTTCCGCGCCAGGTACCAGCGAGAGCGCAACGCCGGAGTCCGGTCCGGGCAGCGAACCAGC
GACCAGCGGCAGCGAAACGCCGGGTTCAGAGCCGGCGACGAGCGGTAGCGAGACTCCGGGCAGCCCGGCT
GGTAGCCCGACGTCCACCGAAGAAGGCACCAGCGAAAGCGCCACCCCGGAGAGCGGTCCTGGTACGTCTA
CCGAGCCATCTGAGGGTAGCGCGCCGCTCGACGGCTCAGGTTCGGGTAGTGGGAGCGGCTCTGGCAGCGG
TGCGCCGCAAATGCTGCGTGAACTGCAGGAAACCAATGCCGCGCTTCAGGATGTGCGGGAATTGCTTCGT
CAACAGGTCAAGGAGATAACGTTCTTGAAGAACACCGTCATGGAGTCGGATGCGTCCGGATCTGGCTCCG
GAAGCGGAAGTGGTTCTGGTAGCCTCGAGGGTCGTGGTGACTCTCATCACCATCACCATCACAAGCTTAA
TTAGCTGAGCTTGGACTCCTGTTGATAGATCCAGTAATGACCTCAGAACTCCATCTGGATTTGTTCAGAA
CGCTCGGTTGCCGCCGGGCGTTTTTTATTGGTGAGAATCCAAGCTAGCTTGGCGAGATTTTCAGGAGCTA
AGGAAGCTAAAATGGAGAAAAAAATCACTGGATATACCACCGTTGATATATCCCAATGGCATCGTAAAGA
ACATTTTGAGGCATTTCAGTCAGTTGCTCAATGTACCTATAACCAGACCGTTCAGCTGGATATTACGGCC
TTTTTAAAGACCGTAAAGAAAAATAAGCACAAGTTTTATCCGGCCTTTATTCACATTCTTGCCCGCCTGA
TGAATGCTCATCCGGAATTTCGTATGGCAATGAAAGACGGTGAGCTGGTGATATGGGATAGTGTTCACCC
TTGTTACACCGTTTTCCATGAGCAAACTGAAACGTTTTCATCGCTCTGGAGTGAATACCACGACGATTTC
CGGCAGTTTCTACACATATATTCGCAAGATGTGGCGTGTTACGGTGAAAACCTGGCCTATTTCCCTAAAG
GGTTTATTGAGAATATGTTTTTCGTCTCAGCCAATCCCTGGGTGAGTTTCACCAGTTTTGATTTAAACGT
GGCCAATATGGACAACTTCTTCGCCCCCGTTTTCACCATGGGCAAATATTATACGCAAGGCGACAAGGTG
CTGATGCCGCTGGCGATTCAGGTTCATCATGCCGTTTGTGATGGCTTCCATGTCGGCAGAATGCTTAATG
AATTACAACAGTACTGCGATGAGTGGCAGGGCGGGGCGTAATTTTTTTAAGGCAGTTATTGGTGCCCTTA
AACGCCTGGGGTAATGACTCTCTAGCTTGAGGCATCAAATAAAACGAAAGGCTCAGTCGAAAGACTGGGC
CTTTCGTTTTATCTGTTGTTTGTCGGTGAACGCTCTCCTGAGTAGGACAAATCCGCCCTCTAGATTACGT
GCAGTCGATGATAAGCTGTCAAACATGAGAATTGTGCCTAATGAGTGAGCTAACTTACATTAATTGCGTT
GCGCTCACTGCCCGCTTTCCAGTCGGGAAACCTGTCGTGCCAGCTGCATTAATGAATCGGCCAACGCGCG
GGGAGAGGCGGTTTGCGTATTGGGCGCCAGGGTGGTTTTTCTTTTCACCAGTGAGACGGGCAACAGCTGA
TTGCCCTTCACCGCCTGGCCCTGAGAGAGTTGCAGCAAGCGGTCCACGCTGGTTTGCCCCAGCAGGCGAA
AATCCTGTTTGATGGTGGTTAACGGCGGGATATAACATGAGCTGTCTTCGGTATCGTCGTATCCCACTAC
CGAGATATCCGCACCAACGCGCAGCCCGGACTCGGTAATGGCGCGCATTGCGCCCAGCGCCATCTGATCG
TTGGCAACCAGCATCGCAGTGGGAACGATGCCCTCATTCAGCATTTGCATGGTTTGTTGAAAACCGGACA
TGGCACTCCAGTCGCCTTCCCGTTCCGCTATCGGCTGAATTTGATTGCGAGTGAGATATTTATGCCAGCC
AGCCAGACGCAGACGCGCCGAGACAGAACTTAATGGGCCCGCTAACAGCGCGATTTGCTGGTGACCCAAT
GCGACCAGATGCTCCACGCCCAGTCGCGTACCGTCTTCATGGGAGAAAATAATACTGTTGATGGGTGTCT
GGTCAGAGACATCAAGAAATAACGCCGGAACATTAGTGCAGGCAGCTTCCACAGCAATGGCATCCTGGTC
ATCCAGCGGATAGTTAATGATCAGCCCACTGACGCGTTGCGCGAGAAGATTGTGCACCGCCGCTTTACAG
GCTTCGACGCCGCTTCGTTCTACCATCGACACCACCACGCTGGCACCCAGTTGATCGGCGCGAGATTTAA
TCGCCGCGACAATTTGCGACGGCGCGTGCAGGGCCAGACTGGAGGTGGCAACGCCAATCAGCAACGACTG
TTTGCCCGCCAGTTGTTGTGCCACGCGGTTGGGAATGTAATTCAGCTCCGCCATCGCCGCTTCCACTTTT
TCCCGCGTTTTCGCAGAAACGTGGCTGGCCTGGTTCACCACGCGGGAAACGGTCTGATAAGAGACACCGG
CATACTCTGCGACATCGTATAACGTTACTGGTTTCACATTCACCACCCTGAATTGACTCTCTTCCGGGCG
CTATCATGCCATACCGCGAAAGGTTTTGCACCATTCGATGGTGTCGGAATTTCGGGCAGCGTTGGGTCCT
GGCCACGGGTGCGCATGATCTAGAGCTGCCTCGCGCGTTTCGGTGATGACGGTGAAAACCTCTGACACAT
GCAGCTCCCGGAGACGGTCACAGCTTGTCTGTAAGCGGATGCCGGGAGCAGACAAGCCCGTCAGGGCGCG
TCAGCGGGTGTTGGCGGGTGTCGGGGCGCAGCCATGACCCAGTCACGTAGCGATAGCGGAGTGTATACTG
GCTTAACTATGCGGCATCAGAGCAGATTGTACTGAGAGTGCACCATATGCGGTGTGAAATACCGCACAGA
TGCGTAAGGAGAAAATACCGCATCAGGCGCTCTTCCGCTTCCTCGCTCACTGACTCGCTGCGCTCGGTCG
TTCGGCTGCGGCGAGCGGTATCAGCTCACTCAAAGGCGGTAATACGGTTATCCACAGAATCAGGGGATAA
CGCAGGAAAGAACATGTGAGCAAAAGGCCAGCAAAAGGCCAGGAACCGTAAAAAGGCCGCGTTGCTGGCG
TTTTTCCATAGGCTCCGCCCCCCTGACGAGCATCACAAAAATCGACGCTCAAGTCAGAGGTGGCGAAACC
CGACAGGACTATAAAGATACCAGGCGTTTCCCCCTGGAAGCTCCCTCGTGCGCTCTCCTGTTCCGACCCT
GCCGCTTACCGGATACCTGTCCGCCTTTCTCCCTTCGGGAAGCGTGGCGCTTTCTCATAGCTCACGCTGT
AGGTATCTCAGTTCGGTGTAGGTCGTTCGCTCCAAGCTGGGCTGTGTGCACGAACCCCCCGTTCAGCCCG
ACCGCTGCGCCTTATCCGGTAACTATCGTCTTGAGTCCAACCCGGTAAGACACGACTTATCGCCACTGGC
AGCAGCCACTGGTAACAGGATTAGCAGAGCGAGGTATGTAGGCGGTGCTACAGAGTTCTTGAAGTGGTGG
CCTAACTACGGCTACACTAGAAGGACAGTATTTGGTATCTGCGCTCTGCTGAAGCCAGTTACCTTCGGAA
AAAGAGTTGGTAGCTCTTGATCCGGCAAACAAACCACCGCTGGTAGCGGTGGTTTTTTTGTTTGCAAGCA
GCAGATTACGCGCAGAAAAAAAGGATCTCAAGAAGATCCTTTGATCTTTTCTACGGGGTCTGACGCTCAG
TGGAACGAAAACTCACGTTAAGGGATTTTGGTCATGAGATTATCAAAAAGGATCTTCACCTAGATCCTTT
TAAATTAAAAATGAAGTTTTAAATCAATCTAAAGTATATATGAGTAAACTTGGTCTGACAGTTACCAATG
CTTAATCAGTGAGGCACCTATCTCAGCGATCTGTCTATTTCGTTCATCCATAGTTGCCTGACTCCCCGTC
GTGTAGATAACTACGATACGGGAGGGCTTACCATCTGGCCCCAGTGCTGCAATGATACCGCGAGACCCAC
GCTCACCGGCTCCAGATTTATCAGCAATAAACCAGCCAGCCGGAAGGGCCGAGCGCAGAAGTGGTCCTGC
AACTTTATCCGCCTCCATCCAGTCTATTAATTGTTGCCGGGAAGCTAGAGTAAGTAGTTCGCCAGTTAAT
AGTTTGCGCAACGTTGTTGCCATTGCTACAGGCATCGTGGTGTCACGCTCGTCGTTTGGTATGGCTTCAT
TCAGCTCCGGTTCCCAACGATCAAGGCGAGTTACATGATCCCCCATGTTGTGCAAAAAAGCGGTTAGCTC
CTTCGGTCCTCCGATCGTTGTCAGAAGTAAGTTGGCCGCAGTGTTATCACTCATGGTTATGGCAGCACTG
CATAATTCTCTTACTGTCATGCCATCCGTAAGATGCTTTTCTGTGACTGGTGAGTACTCAACCAAGTCAT
TCTGAGAATAGTGTATGCGGCGACCGAGTTGCTCTTGCCCGGCGTCAATACGGGATAATACCGCGCCACA
TAGCAGAACTTTAAAAGTGCTCATCATTGGAAAACGTTCTTCGGGGCGAAAACTCTCAAGGATCTTACCG
CTGTTGAGATCCAGTTCGATGTAACCCACTCGTGCACCCAACTGATCTTCAGCATCTTTTACTTTCACCA
GCGTTTCTGGGTGAGCAAAAACAGGAAGGCAAAATGCCGCAAAAAAGGGAATAAGGGCGACACGGAAATG
TTGAATACTCATACTCTTCCT
Features (pLannotate 1.2.2; 19 found; start..end, strand, type, name):
    206..250     +  promoter       T5 promoter: bacteriophage T5 promoter for E. coli RNA polymerase, with embedded lac operator
    258..274     +  protein_bind   lac operator: The lac repressor binds to the lac operator to inhibit transcription in E. coli. This inhibition can be relieved by adding lactose or isopropyl-β-D-thiogalactopyranoside (IPTG). lac repressor encoded by lacI
    323..340     +  CDS            7xHis (fragment): 6xHis affinity tag
    407..535     +  CDS            Comp (fragment): COMP_MOUSE - Experimental evidence at protein level: Swiss-Prot protein existence level 1. May play a role in the structural integrity of cartilage via its interaction with other extracellular matrix proteins such as the collagens and fibronectin. Can mediate the interaction of chondrocytes with the cartilage extracellular matrix through interaction with cell surface integrin receptors. Could play a role in the pathogenesis of osteoarthritis. Potent suppressor of apoptosis in both primary chondrocytes and transformed cells. Suppresses apoptosis by blocking the activation of caspase-3 and by in
   1001..1180    +  CDS            COMP (fragment): COMP_BOVIN - Experimental evidence at protein level: Swiss-Prot protein existence level 1. May play a role in the structural integrity of cartilage via its interaction with other extracellular matrix proteins such as the collagens and fibronectin. Can mediate the interaction of chondrocytes with the cartilage extracellular matrix through interaction with cell surface integrin receptors. Could play a role in the pathogenesis of osteoarthritis. Potent suppressor of apoptosis in both primary chondrocytes and transformed cells. Suppresses apoptosis by blocking the activation of caspase-3 and by in
   1235..1252    +  CDS            7xHis (fragment): 6xHis affinity tag
   1274..1368    +  terminator     lambda t0 terminator: transcription terminator from phage lambda
   1383..1411    +  promoter       cat promoter (fragment): promoter of the E. coli cat gene encoding chloramphenicol acetyltransferase
   1412..2068    +  CDS            cat: CAT_ECOLX - Experimental evidence at protein level: Swiss-Prot protein existence level 1. This enzyme is an effector of chloramphenicol resistance in bacteria. From Escherichia coli. This protein is used as a marker in many commonly used cloning vectors, such as pACYC184.
   2136..2222    +  terminator     rrnB T1 terminator: Escherichia coli rrnB; transcription terminator T1 from the E. coli rrnB gene
   2245..2262    -  promoter       tet promoter (fragment): E. coli promoter for tetracycline efflux protein gene
   2281..2302    -  protein_bind   CAP binding site: CAP binding activates transcription in the presence of cAMP. E. coli catabolite activator protein
   2315..3397    -  CDS            lacI: lac repressor; lacI; The lac repressor binds to the lac operator to inhibit transcription in E. coli. This inhibition can be relieved by adding lactose or isopropyl-β-D-thiogalactopyranoside (IPTG).
   3398..3475    -  promoter       lacIq promoter: lacI (mutant); In the lacIq allele, a single base change in the promoter boosts expression of the lacI gene about 10-fold.
   3524..3565    +  CDS            rop (fragment): Rop protein, which maintains plasmids at low copy number; rop
   3667..3807    +  misc_feature   bom: basis of mobility region from pBR322
   3993..4581    -  rep_origin     ori: high-copy-number ColE1/pMB1/pBR322/pUC origin of replication
   4752..5612    -  CDS            AmpR: β-lactamase; bla; confers resistance to ampicillin, carbenicillin, and related antibiotics
   5613..96      -  promoter       AmpR promoter (across the origin): bla
