[The description below was written by a language model from this plasmid's Addgene catalogue record and pLannotate feature annotations shown in this document.]
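Description:
PXP is a bacterial expression plasmid built on the pQE-30 backbone (5,621 bp in total, with a 954 bp synthetic insert) that encodes a recombinant hydrogel-forming protein of the same name. It replicates in E. coli from a ColE1/pMB1-type origin, with a pBR322-derived bom region and a remnant of rop nearby, and is selected with ampicillin through the β-lactamase gene. The feature table also detects a chloramphenicol acetyltransferase coding sequence preceded by only a fragment of its promoter, a typical pQE backbone element; the record lists ampicillin as the only selection.

The open reading frame is driven by the phage T5 promoter, which is read by E. coli RNA polymerase and carries lac operator sequences, so expression is repressed by lac repressor and induced with IPTG. The plasmid supplies its own repressor from a lacI gene under the stronger lacIq promoter. Transcription ends at the lambda t0 terminator, with an rrnB T1 terminator further downstream after cat. The encoded protein carries 6xHis tags at both the N and C termini for metal-affinity purification. Annotation finds two segments matching cartilage oligomeric matrix protein (COMP) near either end of the coding region, separated by an unannotated central stretch. This fits a telechelic "P–X–P" layout in which self-associating COMP-derived domains flank a midblock. The associated publication title indicates the hydrogels are XTEN-based, suggesting the midblock is XTEN, though the feature table does not label it.

The construct is intended for producing PXP protein in E. coli, for making genetically encoded hydrogels with tunable viscoelasticity and biodegradability, explored as injectable materials for cell therapy.
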