Addgene plasmid #217910: PXP
Purpose: A plasmid encoding the hydrogel-forming protein PXP
Depositing lab: Cole DeForest. Depositing organization: University of Washington. Publication: Genetically Encoded XTEN-based Hydrogels with Tunable Viscoelasticity and Biodegradability for Injectable Cell Therapies. Bennett JI, Boit MO, Gregorio NE, Zhang F, Kibler RD, Hoye JW, Prado O, Rapp PB, Murry CE, Stevens KR, DeForest CA. Adv Sci (Weinh). 2024 Mar 13:e2301708. doi: 10.1002/advs.202301708. PubMed 38477407.
Backbone
  Vector backbone: pQE-30
  Backbone size w/o insert (bp): 4667
  Total vector size (bp): 5621
  Vector type: Bacterial Expression
Growth in bacteria
  Bacterial resistance: Ampicillin, 100 μg/mL
  Growth temperature: 37°C
  Growth strain: DH5alpha
  Copy number: Unknown
Gene/Insert
  Gene/Insert name: PXP
  Species: Synthetic
  Insert size (bp): 954
  Promoter: T5
  Tag / fusion protein: 6x His (N and C term)
  Cloning method: Other
  Sequencing primers: 5′ pQE promoter
Terms and licenses: Academic/Nonprofit Terms; Industry Terms: Not Available to Industry
How to cite: PXP was a gift from Cole DeForest (Addgene plasmid # 217910 ; http://n2t.net/addgene:217910 ; RRID:Addgene_217910)
